>Addgene plasmid #12190 | CFP-OSM | addgene partial sequence | sequence record 18755 | CMV-F 5'-CGCAAATGGGCGGTAGGCGTG-3'
TCAGATCCGCTAGCGCTACCGGTCGCCACCATGGTGAGCAAGGGCGAGGAGCTGTTCACCGGGGTGGTGC
CCATCCTGGTCGAGCTGGACGGCGACGTAAACGGCCACAAGTTCAGCGTGTCCGGCGAGGGCGAGGGCGA
TGCCACCTACGGCAAGCTGACCCTGAAGTTCATCTGCACCACCGGCAAGCTGCCCGTGCCCTGGCCCACC
CTCGTGACCACCCTGACCTGGGGCGTGCAGTGCTTCAGCCGCTACCCCGACCACATGAAGCAGCACGACT
TCTTCAAGTCCGCCATGCCCGAAGGCTACGTCCAGGAGCGCACCATCTTCTTCAAGGACGACGGCAACTA
CAAGACCCGCGCCGAGGTGAAGTTCGAGGGCGACACCCTGGTGAACCGCATCGAGCTGAAGGGCATCGAC
TTCAAGGAGGACGGCAACATCCTGGGGCACAAGCTGGAGTACAACTACATCAGCCACAACGTCTATATCA
CCGCCGACAAGCAGAAGAACGGCATCAAGGCCAACTTCAAGATCCGCCACAACATCGAGGACGGCAGCGT
GCAGCTCGCCGACCACTACCAGCAGAACACCCCCATCGGCGACGGCCCCGTGCTGCTGCCCGACAACCAC
TACCTGAGCACCCAGTCCGCCCTGAGCAAAGACCCCAACGAGAAGCGCGATCACATGGTCCTGCTGGAGT
TCGTGACCGCCGCCGGGATCACTCTCGGCATGGACGAGCTGTACAAGTCCGGACTCAGATCTCGAGCTCA
AGCTTCGAATTCTACCATGGAGGAGGAGGGCAAGAAGGGCAAGAAGCCTGGAATTGTGTCGCCATTTAAA
CGAGTATTCCTAAAAGGTGAAAAGAGTAGAGATAAGAAAGCCCATGAGAAGGTGACAGAGAGGCGCCCTC
TGCACACTGTGGTGCTGGCGTTACCTGAGCGCGTCGAGCCAGACAGACTGCTGAGCGACTATATTGAGAA
GGAGGTGAAGTATTTTAGGTCAGTTACATCCATTCCGGC
