[The description below was written by a language model from this plasmid's Addgene catalogue record.]
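Description:
CFP-OSM is a mammalian expression plasmid built on the Clontech pECFP-C1 backbone (about 4.7 kb without insert) that expresses mouse OSM, also known as Ccm2, as a fusion to enhanced cyan fluorescent protein. The roughly 1.36 kb Ccm2 coding sequence was inserted by restriction cloning between the EcoRI and ApaI sites of the multiple cloning site, both of which remain intact, so the insert can be excised or exchanged. Because the C1 configuration places the cloning site downstream of the fluorescent protein, ECFP sits at the N terminus of the OSM protein. The record does not explicitly list the promoter or other regulatory elements; vectors of this commercial series conventionally drive the fusion from the CMV immediate-early promoter with an SV40 polyadenylation signal, but no feature table is supplied here to confirm the details.

The plasmid is maintained at high copy in standard E. coli cloning strains under kanamycin selection. The same resistance cassette confers neomycin resistance in mammalian cells, allowing stable transfectants to be selected with G418.

The associated study concerns a Rac–MEKK3–MKK3 scaffolding complex that activates p38 MAPK in response to hyperosmotic shock, with OSM acting as the scaffold protein. A cyan-tagged OSM is suited to live-cell or fixed-cell imaging of the protein's subcellular localisation. It could also be paired with spectrally compatible fluorescent fusions of binding partners for co-localisation or FRET-type interaction experiments, although the record itself does not specify the exact assays for which this construct was used.
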