Addgene plasmid #12190: CFP-OSM
Depositing lab: Gary Johnson. Depositing organization: University of Colorado, Boulder. Publication: Rac-MEKK3-MKK3 scaffolding for p38 MAPK activation during hyperosmotic shock (OSM constructs). Uhlik MT, Abell AN, Johnson NL, Sun W, Cuevas BD, Lobel-Rice KE, Horne EA, Dell'Acqua ML, Johnson GL. Nat Cell Biol. 2003 Dec . 5(12):1104-10. 10.1038/ncb1071 PubMed 14634666.
Backbone
  Vector backbone: pECFP-C1
  Backbone manufacturer: Clontech
  Backbone size w/o insert (bp): 4700
  Vector type: Mammalian Expression
  Selectable markers: Neomycin (select with G418)
Growth in bacteria
  Bacterial resistance: Kanamycin, 50 μg/mL
  Growth temperature: 37°C
  Growth strain: DH5alpha
  Copy number: High Copy
Gene/Insert
  Gene/Insert name: OSM (alt name: Ccm2)
  Species: M. musculus (mouse)
  Insert size (bp): 1362
  GenBank ID: AY442689
  Entrez Gene: Ccm2 (a.k.a. BC029157)
  Tag / fusion protein: ECFP (N terminal on backbone)
  Cloning method: Restriction Enzyme; 5′ cloning site EcoRI (not destroyed); 3′ cloning site ApaI (not destroyed)
  Sequencing primers: 5′ EGFP-C
Terms and licenses: Academic/Nonprofit Terms; Industry Terms: Not Available to Industry
How to cite: CFP-OSM was a gift from Gary Johnson (Addgene plasmid # 12190 ; http://n2t.net/addgene:12190 ; RRID:Addgene_12190)
